Addgene plasmid #203797: pLV-SFFV-PIK3CA-WPRE-UbC-Emerald
Purpose: Lentiviral vector expressing human phosphoinositide 3-kinase catalytic subunit alpha (PIK3CA) under the spleen focus-forming virus (SFFV) promoter and Emerald under the Ubiquitin C (UbC) promoter
Depositing lab: Richard Eva & Bart Nieuwenhuis. Depositing organization: University of Cambridge. Publication: PI 3-kinase delta enhances axonal PIP3 to support axon regeneration in the adult CNS. Nieuwenhuis B, Barber AC, Evans RS, Pearson CS, Fuchs J, MacQueen AR, van Erp S, Haenzi B, Hulshof LA, Osborne A, Conceicao R, Khatib TZ, Deshpande SS, Cave J, Ffrench-Constant C, Smith PD, Okkenhaug K, Eickholt BJ, Martin KR, Fawcett JW, Eva R. EMBO Mol Med. 2020 Aug 7;12(8):e11674. doi: 10.15252/emmm.201911674. Epub 2020 Jun 17. PubMed 32558386.
Backbone
  Vector backbone: pHRsinUbEm
  Vector type: Mammalian Expression, Lentiviral
Growth in bacteria
  Bacterial resistance: Ampicillin, 100 μg/mL
  Growth temperature: 37°C
  Growth strain: NEB Stable
  Copy number: High Copy
Gene/Insert 1
  Gene/Insert name: PIK3CA (alt names: Phosphatidylinositol-4,5-Bisphosphate 3-Kinase Catalytic Subunit Alpha; P110alpha)
  Species: H. sapiens (human)
  Insert size (bp): 3207
  Entrez Gene: PIK3CA (a.k.a. CCM4, CLAPO, CLOVE, CWS5, HMH, MCAP, MCM, MCMTC, PI3K, PI3K-alpha, p110-alpha)
  Cloning method: Restriction Enzyme; 5′ cloning site BamHI (not destroyed); 3′ cloning site NotI (not destroyed)
Gene/Insert 2
  Gene/Insert name: Emerald (alt name: EmGFP)
  Species: A. victoria
  Insert size (bp): 717
Terms and licenses: Academic/Nonprofit Terms; Industry Terms: Not Available to Industry
How to cite: pLV-SFFV-PIK3CA-WPRE-UbC-Emerald was a gift from Richard Eva & Bart Nieuwenhuis (Addgene plasmid # 203797 ; http://n2t.net/addgene:203797 ; RRID:Addgene_203797)
