[The description below was written by a language model from this plasmid's Addgene catalogue record and pLannotate feature annotations shown in this document.]
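Description:
pLV-SFFV-PIK3CA-WPRE-UbC-Emerald is a self-inactivating HIV-1-based lentiviral transfer plasmid of about 14 kb, built on the pHRsinUbEm backbone for expression in mammalian cells. It is maintained in E. coli through a high-copy ColE1/pUC-type origin and selected with ampicillin via the β-lactamase gene. The viral portion carries a truncated 5' LTR, the Ψ packaging signal with an adjoining gag fragment, the Rev response element for Rev-dependent nuclear export of the genomic RNA, the cPPT/CTS element, and a ΔU3 3' LTR. After reverse transcription and integration, the U3 deletion removes LTR promoter activity, so expression depends on the internal promoters. Outside the viral region the annotation picks up backbone remnants typical of older pHR-type plasmids, including an SV40 promoter followed by fragmented gpt sequence, SV40 small t intron and poly(A) signal, and pieces of tetracycline resistance, rop and bom sequences. None of these is described in the record as functional.

The payload consists of two independent cassettes in the same orientation. The spleen focus-forming virus LTR promoter drives the human PIK3CA coding sequence (p110α, the class I PI 3-kinase catalytic subunit that converts PIP2 to PIP3), cloned between retained BamHI and NotI sites and followed by a WPRE fragment, which enhances transcript stability and expression. Immediately downstream, the human ubiquitin C promoter drives Emerald, a green fluorescent protein derived from Aequorea victoria GFP, so transduced cells can be identified by fluorescence without fusing a tag to the kinase. No epitope tag on PIK3CA is annotated. The associated publication concerns PI 3-kinase activity, axonal PIP3 and axon regeneration in the adult CNS, which suggests use for overexpressing p110α in neurons.
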