Features (pLannotate 1.2.2; 34 found; start..end, strand, type, name):
    377..634     +  LTR            5' LTR (truncated): truncated 5' long terminal repeat (LTR) from HIV-1
    681..806     +  misc_feature   HIV-1 Ψ: packaging signal of human immunodeficiency virus type 1
    790..1128    +  CDS            HIV-1 gag (fragment): gag protein from human immunodeficiency virus 1; gag
   1303..1536    +  misc_feature   RRE: The Rev response element (RRE) of HIV-1 allows for Rev-dependent mRNA export from the nucleus to the cytoplasm.
   1913..2013    +  CDS            Rev (fragment): human immunodeficiency virus 1 (HIV-1) Rev protein; rev; enhances nuclear export of unspliced and incompletely spliced viral mRNAs
   2050..2167    +  misc_feature   cPPT/CTS: central polypurine tract and central termination sequence of HIV-1
   2204..2236    -  misc_feature   MCS (fragment): pBluescript multiple cloning site
   2320..2727    +  promoter       SFFV promoter: spleen focus-forming virus long terminal repeat (LTR) promoter
   2736..5939    +  CDS            PIK3CA: PK3CA_HUMAN - Experimental evidence at protein level: Swiss-Prot protein existence level 1. Phosphoinositide-3-kinase (PI3K) phosphorylates phosphatidylinositol (PI) and its phosphorylated derivatives at position 3 of the inositol ring to produce 3-phosphoinositides (PubMed:15135396, PubMed:23936502, PubMed:28676499). Uses ATP and PtdIns(4,5)P2 (phosphatidylinositol 4,5-bisphosphate) to generate phosphatidylinositol 3,4,5-trisphosphate (PIP3) (PubMed:15135396, PubMed:28676499). PIP3 plays a key role by recruiting PH domain- containing proteins to the membrane, including AKT1 and PDPK1, activat
   5953..5983    +  misc_feature   MCS (fragment): pUC18/19 multiple cloning site
   5984..6002    +  misc_feature   MCS (fragment): pBluescript multiple cloning site
   6002..6507    +  misc_feature   WPRE (fragment): woodchuck hepatitis virus posttranscriptional regulatory element
   6500..7686    +  promoter       UbC promoter: human ubiquitin C promoter
   7722..8438    +  CDS            Emerald: Emerald is a basic (constitutively fluorescent) green fluorescent protein published in 1998, derived from Aequorea victoria. It is reported to be a very rapidly-maturing weak dimer.
   8466..8534    +  CDS            nef (fragment): NEF_HV1Z2 - Experimental evidence at protein level: Swiss-Prot protein existence level 1. Extracellular Nef protein targets CD4(+) T-lymphocytes for apoptosis by interacting with CXCR4 surface receptors. From Human immunodeficiency virus type 1 group M subtype D (isolate Z2/CDC-Z34) (HIV-1).
   8536..8769    +  LTR            3' LTR (ΔU3): self-inactivating 3' long terminal repeat (LTR) from HIV-1
   8794..8812    -  promoter       SP6 promoter: promoter for bacteriophage SP6 RNA polymerase
   9040..9319    +  CDS            TcR (fragment): tetracycline efflux protein; tet; confers resistance to tetracycline
   9320..9368    -  misc_feature   bom (fragment): basis of mobility region from pBR322
   9470..9505    -  CDS            rop (fragment): Rop protein, which maintains plasmids at low copy number; rop
   9600..9704    +  promoter       AmpR promoter: bla
   9705..10565   +  CDS            AmpR: β-lactamase; bla; confers resistance to ampicillin, carbenicillin, and related antibiotics
  10736..11324   +  rep_origin     ori: high-copy-number ColE1/pMB1/pBR322/pUC origin of replication
  11507..11563   +  CDS            lacI (fragment): lac repressor; lacI; The lac repressor binds to the lac operator to inhibit transcription in E. coli. This inhibition can be relieved by adding lactose or isopropyl-β-D-thiogalactopyranoside (IPTG).
  11570..11899   +  promoter       SV40 promoter: SV40 enhancer and early promoter
  12099..12218   +  CDS            gpt (fragment): XGPT_ECOLI - Also known as gpp, gxu. Experimental evidence at protein level: Swiss-Prot protein existence level 1. Purine salvage pathway enzyme that catalyzes the transfer of the ribosyl-5-phosphate group from 5-phospho-alpha-D-ribose 1- diphosphate (PRPP) to the N9 position of the 6-oxopurines guanine and xanthine to form the corresponding ribonucleotides GMP (guanosine 5'- monophosphate) and XMP (xanthosine 5'-monophosphate), with the release of PPi. To a lesser extent, also acts on hypoxanthine (PubMed:9100006, PubMed:3886014). Does not ribophosphorylate adenine (PubMed:3886014). From Esch
  12218..12553   +  CDS            gpt (fragment): XGPT_ECOLI - Also known as gpp, gxu. Experimental evidence at protein level: Swiss-Prot protein existence level 1. Purine salvage pathway enzyme that catalyzes the transfer of the ribosyl-5-phosphate group from 5-phospho-alpha-D-ribose 1- diphosphate (PRPP) to the N9 position of the 6-oxopurines guanine and xanthine to form the corresponding ribonucleotides GMP (guanosine 5'- monophosphate) and XMP (xanthosine 5'-monophosphate), with the release of PPi. To a lesser extent, also acts on hypoxanthine (PubMed:9100006, PubMed:3886014). Does not ribophosphorylate adenine (PubMed:3886014). From Esch
  12648..12953   +  CDS            frsA (fragment): FRSA_ECOLI - Also known as yafA. Experimental evidence at protein level: Swiss-Prot protein existence level 1. Catalyzes the hydrolysis of esters (PubMed:15808744). Displays esterase activity toward pNP-butyrate (PubMed:15808744). May stimulate mixed-acid fermentation by acting as a fermentation/respiration switch that down-regulates respiration and up- regulates fermentation rates (PubMed:15169777). From Escherichia coli (strain K12).
  12957..13031   +  CDS            small t antigen (fragment): SV40 (simian virus 40) small t antigen
  13033..13098   +  intron         small t intron: SV40 (simian virus 40) small t antigen intron
  13228..13248   +  CDS            SV40 NLS: nuclear localization signal of SV40 (simian virus 40) large T antigen
  13567..13650   +  CDS            large T antigen (fragment): large T antigen from SV40 (simian virus 40)
  13673..13807   +  polyA_signal   SV40 poly(A) signal: SV40 polyadenylation signal
  13974..329     +  CDS            nef (fragment) (across the origin): NEF_HV1BR - Experimental evidence at protein level: Swiss-Prot protein existence level 1. Extracellular Nef protein targets CD4(+) T-lymphocytes for apoptosis by interacting with CXCR4 surface receptors (PubMed:14990729). From Human immunodeficiency virus type 1 group M subtype B (isolate BRU/LAI) (HIV-1).
>Addgene plasmid #203797 | pLV-SFFV-PIK3CA-WPRE-UbC-Emerald | addgene full sequence | sequence record 401572 | Addgene NGS Result
TGGAAGGGCTAATTCACTCCCAAAGAAGACAAGATATCCTTGATCTGTGGATCTACCACACACAAGGCTA
CTTCCCTGATTAGCAGAACTACACACCAGGGCCAGGGGTCAGATATCCACTGACCTTTGGATGGTGCTAC
AAGCTAGTACCAGTTGAGCCAGATAAGGTAGAAGAGGCCAATAAAGGAGAGAACACCAGCTTGTTACACC
CTGTGAGCCTGCATGGGATGGATGACCCGGAGAGAGAAGTGTTAGAGTGGAGGTTTGACAGCCGCCTAGC
ATTTCATCACGTGGCCCGAGAGCTGCATCCGGAGTACTTCAAGAACTGCTGATATCGAGCTTGCTACAAG
GGACTTTCCGCTGGGGACTTTCCAGGGAGGCGTGGCCTGGGCGGGACTGGGGAGTGGCGAGCCCTCAGAT
CCTGCATATAAGCAGCTGCTTTTTGCCTGTACTGGGTCTCTCTGGTTAGACCAGATCTGAGCCTGGGAGC
TCTCTGGCTAACTAGGGAACCCACTGCTTAAGCCTCAATAAAGCTTGCCTTGAGTGCTTCAAGTAGTGTG
TGCCCGTCTGTTGTGTGACTCTGGTAACTAGAGATCCCTCAGACCCTTTTAGTCAGTGTGGAAAATCTCT
AGCAGTGGCGCCCGAACAGGGACTTGAAAGCGAAAGGGAAACCAGAGGAGCTCTCTCGACGCAGGACTCG
GCTTGCTGAAGCGCGCACGGCAAGAGGCGAGGGGCGGCGACTGGTGAGTACGCCAAAAATTTTGACTAGC
GGAGGCTAGAAGGAGAGAGATGGGTGCGAGAGCGTCAGTATTAAGCGGGGGAGAATTAGATCGCGATGGG
AAAAAATTCGGTTAAGGCCAGGGGGAAAGAAAAAATATAAATTAAAACATATAGTATGGGCAAGCAGGGA
GCTAGAACGATTCGCAGTTAATCCTGGCCTGTTAGAAACATCAGAAGGCTGTAGACAAATACTGGGACAG
CTACAACCATCCCTTCAGACAGGATCAGAAGAACTTAGATCATTATATAATACAGTAGCAACCCTCTATT
GTGTGCATCAAAGGATAGAGATAAAAGACACCAAGGAAGCTTTAGACAAGATAGAGGAAGAGCAAAACAA
AAGTAAGACCACCGCACAGCAAGCGGCCGGCCGCTGATCTTCAGACCTGGAGGAGGAGATATGAGGGACA
ATTGGAGAAGTGAATTATATAAATATAAAGTAGTAAAAATTGAACCATTAGGAGTAGCACCCACCAAGGC
AAAGAGAAGAGTGGTGCAGAGAGAAAAAAGAGCAGTGGGAATAGGAGCTTTGTTCCTTGGGTTCTTGGGA
GCAGCAGGAAGCACTATGGGCGCAGCGTCAATGACGCTGACGGTACAGGCCAGACAATTATTGTCTGGTA
TAGTGCAGCAGCAGAACAATTTGCTGAGGGCTATTGAGGCGCAACAGCATCTGTTGCAACTCACAGTCTG
GGGCATCAAGCAGCTCCAGGCAAGAATCCTGGCTGTGGAAAGATACCTAAAGGATCAACAGCTCCTGGGG
ATTTGGGGTTGCTCTGGAAAACTCATTTGCACCACTGCTGTGCCTTGGAATGCTAGTTGGAGTAATAAAT
CTCTGGAACAGATTTGGAATCACACGACCTGGATGGAGTGGGACAGAGAAATTAACAATTACACAAGCTT
AATACACTCCTTAATTGAAGAATCGCAAAACCAGCAAGAAAAGAATGAACAAGAATTATTGGAATTAGAT
AAATGGGCAAGTTTGTGGAATTGGTTTAACATAACAAATTGGCTGTGGTATATAAAATTATTCATAATGA
TAGTAGGAGGCTTGGTAGGTTTAAGAATAGTTTTTGCTGTACTTTCTATAGTGAATAGAGTTAGGCAGGG
ATATTCACCATTATCGTTTCAGACCCACCTCCCAACCCCGAGGGGACCCGACAGGCCCGAAGGAATAGAA
GAAGAAGGTGGAGAGAGAGACAGAGACAGATCCATTCGATTAGTGAACGGATCTCGACGGTATCGCCAAA
TGGCAGTATTCATCCACAATTTTAAAAGAAAAGGGGGGATTGGGGGGTACAGTGCAGGGGAAAGAATAGT
AGACATAATAGCAACAGACATACAAACTAAAGAATTACAAAAACAAATTACAAAAATTCAAAATTTTCGG
GTTTATTACAGGGACAGCAGAGATCCAGTTTGGATCGATAAGCTTGATATCGAATTCCTGCAGCCCCGAT
AAAATAAAAGATTTTATTTAGTCTCCAGAAAAAGGGGGGAATGAAAGACCCCACCTGTAGGTTTGGCAAG
CTAGCTGCAGTAACGCCATTTTGCAAGGCATGGAAAAATACCAAACCAAGAATAGAGAAGTTCAGATCAA
GGGCGGGTACATGAAAATAGCTAACGTTGGGCCAAACAGGATATCTGCGGTGAGCAGTTTCGGCCCCGGC
CCGGGGCCAAGAACAGATGGTCACCGCAGTTTCGGCCCCGGCCCGAGGCCAAGAACAGATGGTCCCCAGA
TATGGCCCAACCCTCAGCAGTTTCTTAAGACCCATCAGATGTTTCCAGGCTCCCCCAAGGACCTGAAATG
ACCCTGCGCCTTATTTGAATTAACCAATCAGCCTGCTTCTCGCTTCTGTTCGCGCGCTTCTGCTTCCCGA
GCTCTATAAAAGAGCTCACAACCCCTCACTCGGCGCGCCAGTCCTCCGACAGACTGAGTCGCCCGGGGGG
GATCCATGCCTCCAAGACCATCATCAGGTGAACTGTGGGGCATCCACTTGATGCCCCCAAGAATCCTAGT
AGAATGTTTACTACCAAATGGAATGATAGTGACTTTAGAATGCCTCCGTGAGGCTACATTAATAACCATA
AAGCATGAACTATTTAAAGAAGCAAGAAAATACCCCCTCCATCAACTTCTTCAAGATGAATCTTCTTACA
TTTTCGTAAGTGTTACTCAAGAAGCAGAAAGGGAAGAATTTTTTGATGAAACAAGACGACTTTGTGACCT
TCGGCTTTTTCAACCCTTTTTAAAAGTAATTGAACCAGTAGGCAACCGTGAAGAAAAGATCCTCAATCGA
GAAATTGGTTTTGCTATCGGCATGCCAGTGTGTGAATTTGATATGGTTAAAGATCCAGAAGTACAGGACT
TCCGAAGAAATGTTCTGAACGTTTGTAAAGAAGCTGTGGATCTTAGGGACCTCAATTCACCTCATAGTAG
AGCAATGTATGTCTATCCTCCAAATGTAGAATCTTCACCAGAATTGCCAAAGCACATATATAATAAATTA
GATAAAGGGCAAATAATAGTGGTGATCTGGGTAATAGTTTCTCCAAATAATGACAAGCAGAAGTATACTC
TGAAAATCAACCATGACTGTGTACCAGAACAAGTAATTGCTGAAGCAATCAGGAAAAAAACTCGAAGTAT
GTTGCTATCCTCTGAACAACTAAAACTCTGTGTTTTAGAATATCAGGGCAAGTATATTTTAAAAGTGTGT
GGATGTGATGAATACTTCCTAGAAAAATATCCTCTGAGTCAGTATAAGTATATAAGAAGCTGTATAATGC
TTGGGAGGATGCCCAATTTGATGTTGATGGCTAAAGAAAGCCTTTATTCTCAACTGCCAATGGACTGTTT
TACAATGCCATCTTATTCCAGACGCATTTCCACAGCTACACCATATATGAATGGAGAAACATCTACAAAA
TCCCTTTGGGTTATAAATAGTGCACTCAGAATAAAAATTCTTTGTGCAACCTACGTGAATGTAAATATTC
GAGACATTGATAAGATCTATGTTCGAACAGGTATCTACCATGGAGGAGAACCCTTATGTGACAATGTGAA
CACTCAAAGAGTACCTTGTTCCAATCCCAGGTGGAATGAATGGCTGAATTATGATATATACATTCCTGAT
CTTCCTCGTGCTGCTCGACTTTGCCTTTCCATTTGCTCTGTTAAAGGCCGAAAGGGTGCTAAAGAGGAAC
ACTGTCCATTGGCATGGGGAAATATAAACTTGTTTGATTACACAGACACTCTAGTATCTGGAAAAATGGC
TTTGAATCTTTGGCCAGTACCTCATGGATTAGAAGATTTGCTGAACCCTATTGGTGTTACTGGATCAAAT
CCAAATAAAGAAACTCCATGCTTAGAGTTGGAGTTTGACTGGTTCAGCAGTGTGGTAAAGTTCCCAGATA
TGTCAGTGATTGAAGAGCATGCCAATTGGTCTGTATCCCGAGAAGCAGGATTTAGCTATTCCCACGCAGG
ACTGAGTAACAGACTAGCTAGAGACAATGAATTAAGGGAAAATGACAAAGAACAGCTCAAAGCAATTTCT
ACACGAGATCCTCTCTCTGAAATCACTGAGCAGGAGAAAGATTTTCTATGGAGTCACAGACACTATTGTG
TAACTATCCCCGAAATTCTACCCAAATTGCTTCTGTCTGTTAAATGGAATTCTAGAGATGAAGTAGCCCA
GATGTATTGCTTGGTAAAAGATTGGCCTCCAATCAAACCTGAACAGGCTATGGAACTTCTGGACTGTAAT
TACCCAGATCCTATGGTTCGAGGTTTTGCTGTTCGGTGCTTGGAAAAATATTTAACAGATGACAAACTTT
CTCAGTATTTAATTCAGCTAGTACAGGTCCTAAAATATGAACAATATTTGGATAACTTGCTTGTGAGATT
TTTACTGAAGAAAGCATTGACTAATCAAAGGATTGGGCACTTTTTCTTTTGGCATTTAAAATCTGAGATG
CACAATAAAACAGTTAGCCAGAGGTTTGGCCTGCTTTTGGAGTCCTATTGTCGTGCATGTGGGATGTATT
TGAAGCACCTGAATAGGCAAGTCGAGGCAATGGAAAAGCTCATTAACTTAACTGACATTCTCAAACAGGA
GAAGAAGGATGAAACACAAAAGGTACAGATGAAGTTTTTAGTTGAGCAAATGAGGCGACCAGATTTCATG
GATGCTCTACAGGGCTTTCTGTCTCCTCTAAACCCTGCTCATCAACTAGGAAACCTCAGGCTTGAAGAGT
GTCGAATTATGTCCTCTGCAAAAAGGCCACTGTGGTTGAATTGGGAGAACCCAGACATCATGTCAGAGTT
ACTGTTTCAGAACAATGAGATCATCTTTAAAAATGGGGATGATTTACGGCAAGATATGCTAACACTTCAA
ATTATTCGTATTATGGAAAATATCTGGCAAAATCAAGGTCTTGATCTTCGAATGTTACCTTATGGTTGTC
TGTCAATCGGTGACTGTGTGGGACTTATTGAGGTGGTGCGAAATTCTCACACTATTATGCAAATTCAGTG
CAAAGGCGGCTTGAAAGGTGCACTGCAGTTCAACAGCCACACACTACATCAGTGGCTCAAAGACAAGAAC
AAAGGAGAAATATATGATGCAGCCATTGACCTGTTTACACGTTCATGTGCTGGATACTGTGTAGCTACCT
TCATTTTGGGAATTGGAGATCGTCACAATAGTAACATCATGGTGAAAGACGATGGACAACTGTTTCATAT
AGATTTTGGACACTTTTTGGATCACAAGAAGAAAAAATTTGGTTATAAACGAGAACGTGTGCCATTTGTT
TTGACACAGGATTTCTTAATAGTGATTAGTAAAGGAGCCCAAGAATGCACAAAGACAAGAGAATTTGAGA
GGTTTCAGGAGATGTGTTACAAGGCTTATCTAGCTATTCGACAGCATGCCAATCTCTTCATAAATCTTTT
CTCAATGATGCTTGGCTCTGGAATGCCAGAACTACAATCTTTTGATGACATTGCATACATTCGAAAGACC
CTAGCCTTAGATAAAACTGAGCAAGAGGCTTTGGAGTATTTCATGAAACAAATGAATGATGCACATCATG
GTGGCTGGACAACAAAAATGGATTGGATCTTCCACACAATTAAACAGCATGCATTGAACTGAGCGGCCGC
GACTCTAGAGTCGACCTGCAGGCATGCAAGCTTGATATCAAGCTTATCGATAATCAACCTCTGGATTACA
AAATTTGTGAAAGATTGACTGGTATTCTTAACTATGTTGCTCCTTTTACGCTATGTGGATACGCTGCTTT
AATGCCTTTGTATCATGCTATTGCTTCCCGTATGGCTTTCATTTTCTCCTCCTTGTATAAATCCTGGTTG
CTGTCTCTTTATGAGGAGTTGTGGCCCGTTGTCAGGCAACGTGGCGTGGTGTGCACTGTGTTTGCTGACG
CAACCCCCACTGGTTGGGGCATTGCCACCACCTGTCAGCTCCTTTCCGGGACTTTCGCTTTCCCCCTCCC
TATTGCCACGGCGGAACTCATCGCCGCCTGCCTTGCCCGCTGCTGGACAGGGGCTCGGCTGTTGGGCACT
GACAATTCCGTGGTGTTGTCGGGGAAATCATCGTCCTTTCCTTGGCTGCTCGCCTGTGTTGCCACCTGGA
TTCTGCGCGGGACGTCCTTCTGCTACGTCCCTTCGGCCCTCAATCCAGCGGACCTTCCTTCCCGCGGGCG
CCCCCCTCCTCACGGCGAGCGCTGCCACGTCAGACGAAGGGCGCAGCGAGCGTCCTGATCCTTCCGCCCG
GACGCTCAGGACAGCGGCCCGCTGCTCATAAGACTCGGCCTTAGAACCCCAGTATCAGCAGAAGGACATT
TTAGGACGGGACTTGGGTGACTCTAGGGCACTGGTTTTCTTTCCAGAGAGCGGAACAGGCGAGGAAAAGT
AGTCCCTTCTCGGCGATTCTGCGGAGGGATCTCCGTGGGGCGGTGAACGCCGATGATTATATAAGGACGC
GCCGGGTGTGGCACAGCTAGTTCCGTCGCAGCCGGGATTTGGGTCGCGGTTCTTGTTTGTGGATCGCTGT
GATCGTCACTTGGTGAGTAGCGGGCTGCTGGGCTGGCCGGGGCTTTCGTGGCCGCCGGGCCGCTCGGTGG
GACGGAAGCGTGTGGAGAGACCGCCAAGGGCTGTAGTCTGGGTCCGCGAGCAAGGTTGCCCTGAACTGGG
GGTTGGGGGGAGCGCAGCAAAATGGCGGCTGTTCCCGAGTCTTGAATGGAAGACGCTTGTGAGGCGGGCT
GTGAGGTCGTTGAAACAAGGTGGGGGGCATGGTGGGCGGCAAGAACCCAAGGTCTTGAGGCCTTCGCTAA
TGCGGGAAAGCTCTTATTCGGGTGAGATGGGCTGGGGCACCATCTGGGGACCCTGACGTGAAGTTTGTCA
CTGACTGGAGAACTCGGTTTGTCGTCTGTTGCGGGGGCGGCAGTTATGGCGGTGCCGTTGGGCAGTGCAC
CCGTACCTTTGGGAGCGCGCGCCCTCGTCGTGTCGTGACGTCACCCGTTCTGTTGGCTTATAATGCAGGG
TGGGGCCACCTGCCGGTAGGTGTGCGGTAGGCTTTTCTCCGTCGCAGGACGCAGGGTTCGGGCCTAGGGT
AGGCTCTCCTGAATCGACAGGCGCCGGACCTCTGGTGAGGGGAGGGATAAGTGAGGCGTCAGTTTCTTTG
GTCGGTTTTATGTACCTATCTTCTTAAGTAGCTGAAGCTCCGGTTTTGAACTATGCGCTCGGGGTTGGCG
AGTGTGTTTTGTGAAGTTTTTTAGGCACCTTTTGAAATGTAATCATTTGGGTCAATATGTAATTTTCAGT
GTTAGACTAGTAAATTGTCCGCTAAATTCTGGCCGTTTTTGGCTTTTTTGTTAGACGAAGCTTGGTACCG
AGCTCGGATCAATTCGCCACCATGGTGAGCAAGGGCGAGGAGCTGTTCACCGGGGTGGTGCCCATCCTGG
TCGAGCTGGACGGCGACGTAAACGGCCACAAGTTCAGCGTGTCCGGCGAGGGCGAGGGCGATGCCACCTA
CGGCAAGCTGACCCTGAAGTTCATCTGCACCACCGGCAAGCTGCCCGTGCCCTGGCCCACCCTCGTGACC
ACCTTGACCTACGGCGTGCAGTGCTTCGCCCGCTACCCCGACCACATGAAGCAGCACGACTTCTTCAAGT
CCGCCATGCCCGAAGGCTACGTCCAGGAGCGCACCATCTTCTTCAAGGACGACGGCAACTACAAGACCCG
CGCCGAGGTGAAGTTCGAGGGCGACACCCTGGTGAACCGCATCGAGCTGAAGGGCATCGACTTCAAGGAG
GACGGCAACATCCTGGGGCACAAGCTGGAGTACAACTACAACAGCCACAAGGTCTATATCACCGCCGACA
AGCAGAAGAACGGCATCAAGGTGAACTTCAAGACCCGCCACAACATCGAGGACGGCAGCGTGCAGCTCGC
CGACCACTACCAGCAGAACACCCCCATCGGCGACGGCCCCGTGCTGCTGCCCGACAACCACTACCTGAGC
ACCCAGTCCGCCCTGAGCAAAGACCCCAACGAGAAGCGCGATCACATGGTCCTGCTGGAGTTCGTGACCG
CCGCCGGGATCACTCTCGGCATGGACGAGCTGTACAAGTAACTCGAGGGAATTAATTCGAGCTCGGTACC
TTTAAGACCAATGACTTACAAGGCAGCTGTAGATCTTAGCCACTTTTTAAAAGAAAAGGGGGGACTGGAA
GGGCTAATTCACTCCCAACGAAGACAAGATCTGCTTTTTGCTTGTACTGGGTCTCTCTGGTTAGACCAGA
TCTGAGCCTGGGAGCTCTCTGGCTAACTAGGGAACCCACTGCTTAAGCCTCAATAAAGCTTGCCTTGAGT
GCTTCAAGTAGTGTGTGCCCGTCTGTTGTGTGACTCTGGTAACTAGAGATCCCTCAGACCCTTTTAGTCA
GTGTGGAAAATCTCTAGCAGCATCTAGAATTAATTCCGTGTATTCTATAGTGTCACCTAAATCGTATGTG
TATGATACATAAGGTTATGTATTAATTGTAGCCGCGTTCTAACGACAATATGTACAAGCCTAATTGTGTA
GCATCTGGCTTACTGAAGCAGACCCTATCATCTCTCTCGTAAACTGCCGTCAGAGTCGGTTTGGTTGGAC
GAACCTTCTGAGTTTCTGGTAACGCCGTCCCGCACCCGGAAATGGTCAGCGAACCAATCAGCAGGGTCAT
CGCTAGCCAGATCCTCTACGCCGGACGCATCGTGGCCGGCATCACCGGCGCCACAGGTGCGGTTGCTGGC
GCCTATATCGCCGACATCACCGATGGGGAAGATCGGGCTCGCCACTTCGGGCTCATGAGCGCTTGTTTCG
GCGTGGGTATGGTGGCAGGCCCCGTGGCCGGGGGACTGTTGGGCGCCATCTCCTTGCATGCACCATTCCT
TGCGGCGGCGGTGCTCAACGGCCTCAACCTACTACTGGGCTGCTTCCTAATGCAGGAGTCGCATAAGGGA
GAGCGTCGAATGGTGCACTCTCAGTACAATCTGCTCTGATGCCGCATAGTTAAGCCAGCCCCGACACCCG
CCAACACCCGCTGACGCGCCCTGACGGGCTTGTCTGCTCCCGGCATCCGCTTACAGACAAGCTGTGACCG
TCTCCGGGAGCTGCATGTGTCAGAGGTTTTCACCGTCATCACCGAAACGCGCGAGACGAAAGGGCCTCGT
GATACGCCTATTTTTATAGGTTAATGTCATGATAATAATGGTTTCTTAGACGTCAGGTGGCACTTTTCGG
GGAAATGTGCGCGGAACCCCTATTTGTTTATTTTTCTAAATACATTCAAATATGTATCCGCTCATGAGAC
AATAACCCTGATAAATGCTTCAATAATATTGAAAAAGGAAGAGTATGAGTATTCAACATTTCCGTGTCGC
CCTTATTCCCTTTTTTGCGGCATTTTGCCTTCCTGTTTTTGCTCACCCAGAAACGCTGGTGAAAGTAAAA
GATGCTGAAGATCAGTTGGGTGCACGAGTGGGTTACATCGAACTGGATCTCAACAGCGGTAAGATCCTTG
AGAGTTTTCGCCCCGAAGAACGTTTTCCAATGATGAGCACTTTTAAAGTTCTGCTATGTGGCGCGGTATT
ATCCCGTATTGACGCCGGGCAAGAGCAACTCGGTCGCCGCATACACTATTCTCAGAATGACTTGGTTGAG
TACTCACCAGTCACAGAAAAGCATCTTACGGATGGCATGACAGTAAGAGAATTATGCAGTGCTGCCATAA
CCATGAGTGATAACACTGCGGCCAACTTACTTCTGACAACGATCGGAGGACCGAAGGAGCTAACCGCTTT
TTTGCACAACATGGGGGATCATGTAACTCGCCTTGATCGTTGGGAACCGGAGCTGAATGAAGCCATACCA
AACGACGAGCGTGACACCACGATGCCTGTAGCAATGGCAACAACGTTGCGCAAACTATTAACTGGCGAAC
TACTTACTCTAGCTTCCCGGCAACAATTAATAGACTGGATGGAGGCGGATAAAGTTGCAGGACCACTTCT
GCGCTCGGCCCTTCCGGCTGGCTGGTTTATTGCTGATAAATCTGGAGCCGGTGAGCGTGGGTCTCGCGGT
ATCATTGCAGCACTGGGGCCAGATGGTAAGCCCTCCCGTATCGTAGTTATCTACACGACGGGGAGTCAGG
CAACTATGGATGAACGAAATAGACAGATCGCTGAGATAGGTGCCTCACTGATTAAGCATTGGTAACTGTC
AGACCAAGTTTACTCATATATACTTTAGATTGATTTAAAACTTCATTTTTAATTTAAAAGGATCTAGGTG
AAGATCCTTTTTGATAATCTCATGACCAAAATCCCTTAACGTGAGTTTTCGTTCCACTGAGCGTCAGACC
CCGTAGAAAAGATCAAAGGATCTTCTTGAGATCCTTTTTTTCTGCGCGTAATCTGCTGCTTGCAAACAAA
AAAACCACCGCTACCAGCGGTGGTTTGTTTGCCGGATCAAGAGCTACCAACTCTTTTTCCGAAGGTAACT
GGCTTCAGCAGAGCGCAGATACCAAATACTGTTCTTCTAGTGTAGCCGTAGTTAGGCCACCACTTCAAGA
ACTCTGTAGCACCGCCTACATACCTCGCTCTGCTAATCCTGTTACCAGTGGCTGCTGCCAGTGGCGATAA
GTCGTGTCTTACCGGGTTGGACTCAAGACGATAGTTACCGGATAAGGCGCAGCGGTCGGGCTGAACGGGG
GGTTCGTGCACACAGCCCAGCTTGGAGCGAACGACCTACACCGAACTGAGATACCTACAGCGTGAGCTAT
GAGAAAGCGCCACGCTTCCCGAAGGGAGAAAGGCGGACAGGTATCCGGTAAGCGGCAGGGTCGGAACAGG
AGAGCGCACGAGGGAGCTTCCAGGGGGAAACGCCTGGTATCTTTATAGTCCTGTCGGGTTTCGCCACCTC
TGACTTGAGCGTCGATTTTTGTGATGCTCGTCAGGGGGGCGGAGCCTATGGAAAAACGCCAGCAACGCGG
CCTTTTTACGGTTCCTGGCCTTTTGCTGGCCTTTTGCTCACATGTTCTTTCCTGCGTTATCCCCTGATTC
TGTGGATAACCGTATTACCGCCTTTGAGTGAGCTGATACCGCTCGCCGCAGCCGAACGACCGAGCGCAGC
GAGTCAGTGAGCGAGGAAGCGGAAGAGCGCCCAATACGCAAACCGCCTCTCCCCGCGCGTTGGCCGATTC
ATTAATGCAGCTGTGGAATGTGTGTCAGTTAGGGTGTGGAAAGTCCCCAGGCTCCCCAGCAGGCAGAAGT
ATGCAAAGCATGCATCTCAATTAGTCAGCAACCAGGTGTGGAAAGTCCCCAGGCTCCCCAGCAGGCAGAA
GTATGCAAAGCATGCATCTCAATTAGTCAGCAACCATAGTCCCGCCCCTAACTCCGCCCATCCCGCCCCT
AACTCCGCCCAGTTCCGCCCATTCTCCGCCCCATGGCTGACTAATTTTTTTTATTTATGCAGAGGCCGAG
GCCGCCTCGGCCTCTGAGCTATTCCAGAAGTAGTGAGGAGGCTTTTTTGGAGGCCTAGGCTTTTGCAAAA
AGCTTGGACACAAGACAGGCTTGCGAGATATGTTTGAGAATACCACTTTATCCCGCGTCAGGGAGAGGCA
GTGCGTAAAAAGACGCGGACTCATGTGAAATACTGGTTTTTAGTGCGCCAGATCTCTATAATCTCGCGCA
ACCTATTTTCCCCTCGAACACTTTTTAAGCCGTAGATAAACAGGCTGGGACACTTCACATGAGCGAAAAA
TACATCGTCACCTGGGACATGTTGCAGATCCATGCACGTAAACTCGCAAGCCGACTGATGCCTTCTGAAC
AATGGAAAGGCATTATTGCCGTAAGCCGTGGCGGTCTGTACCGGGTGCGTTACTGGCGCGTGAACTGGGT
ATTCGTCATGTCGATACCGTTTGTATTTCCAGCTACGATCACGACAACCAGCGCGAGCTTAAAGTGCTGA
AACGCGCAGAAGGCGATGGCGAAGGCTTCATCGTTATTGATGACCTGGTGGATACCGGTGGTACTGCGGT
TGCGATTCGTGAAATGTATCCAAAAGCGCACTTTGTCACCATCTTCGCAAAACCGGCTGGTCGTCCGCTG
GTTGATGACTATGTTGTTGATATCCCGCAAGATACCTGGATTGAACAGCCGTGGGATATGGGCGTCGTAT
TCGTCCCGCCAATCTCCGGTCGCTAATCTTTTCAACGCCTGGCACTGCCGGGCGTTGTTCTTTTTAACTT
CAGGCGGGTTACAATAGTTTCCAGTAAGTATTCTGGAGGCTGCATCCATGACACAGGCAAACCTGAGCGA
AACCCTGTTCAAACCCCGCTTTAAACATCCTGAAACCTCGACGCTAGTCCGCCGCTTTAATCACGGCGCA
CAACCGCCTGTGCAGTCGGCCCTTGATGGTAAAACCATCCCTCACTGGTATCGCATGATTAACCGTCTGA
TGTGGATCTGGCGCGGCATTGACCCACGCGAAATCCTCGACGTCCAGGCACGTATTGTGATGAGCGATGC
CGAACGTACCGACGATGATTTATACGATACGGTGATTGGCTACCGTGGCGGCAACTGGATTTATGAGTGG
GCCCCGGATCTTTGTGAAGGAACCTTACTTCTGTGGTGTGACATAATTGGACAAACTACCTACAGAGATT
TAAAGCTCTAAGGTAAATATAAAATTTTTAAGTGTATAATGTGTTAAACTACTGATTCTAATTGTTTGTG
TATTTTAGATTCCAACCTATGGAACTGATGAATGGGAGCAGTGGTGGAATGCCTTTAATGAGGAAAACCT
GTTTTGCTCAGAAGAAATGCCATCTAGTGATGATGAGGCTACTGCTGACTCTCAACATTCTACTCCTCCA
AAAAAGAAGAGAAAGGTAGAAGACCCCAAGGACTTTCCTTCAGAATTGCTAAGTTTTTTGAGTCATGCTG
TGTTTAGTAATAGAACTCTTGCTTGCTTTGCTATTTACACCACAAAGGAAAAAGCTGCACTGCTATACAA
GAAAATTATGGAAAAATATTCTGTAACCTTTATAAGTAGGCATAACAGTTATAATCATAACATACTGTTT
TTTCTTACTCCACACAGGCATAGAGTGTCTGCTATTAATAACTATGCTCAAAAATTGTGTACCTTTAGCT
TTTTAATTTGTAAAGGGGTTAATAAGGAATATTTGATGTATAGTGCCTTGACTAGAGATCATAATCAGCC
ATACCACATTTGTAGAGGTTTTACTTGCTTTAAAAAACCTCCCACACCTCCCCCTGAACCTGAAACATAA
AATGAATGCAATTGTTGTTGTTAACTTGTTTATTGCAGCTTATAATGGTTACAAATAAAGCAATAGCATC
ACAAATTTCACAAATAAAGCATTTTTTTCACTGCATTCTAGTTGTGGTTTGTCCAAACTCATCAATGTAT
CTTATCATGTCTGGATCAACTGGATAACTCAAGCTAACCAAAATCATCCCAAACTTCCCACCCCATACCC
TATTACCACTGCCAATTACCTGTGGTTTCATTTACTCTAAACCTGTGATTCCTCTGAATTATTTTCATTT
TAAAGAAATTGTATTTGTTAAATATGTACTACAAACTTAGTAGT
